Addgene plasmid #120438: EF1a_FOXA1_P2A_Hygro_Barcode
Purpose: Barcoded lentiviral vector to express FOXA1 in mammalian cells under control of EF1a promoter. Barcoded for transcript detection in single cell RNA-seq.
Depositing lab: Prashant Mali. Depositing organization: University of California, San Diego (UCSD). Publication: Mapping Cellular Reprogramming via Pooled Overexpression Screens with Paired Fitness and Single-Cell RNA-Sequencing Readout. Parekh U, Wu Y, Zhao D, Worlikar A, Shah N, Zhang K, Mali P. Cell Syst. 2018 Nov 12. pii: S2405-4712(18)30433-2. doi: 10.1016/j.cels.2018.10.008. PubMed 30448000.
Backbone
  Vector backbone: Unknown
  Backbone size w/o insert (bp): 9514
  Vector type: Lentiviral
  Selectable markers: Hygromycin
Growth in bacteria
  Bacterial resistance: Ampicillin, 100 μg/mL
  Growth temperature: 37°C
  Growth strain: Stbl3
  Copy number: High Copy
Gene/Insert
  Gene/Insert name: FOXA1
  Species: H. sapiens (human)
  Insert size (bp): 1416
  Entrez Gene: FOXA1 (a.k.a. HNF3A, TCF3A)
  Promoter: EF1a
  Cloning method: Gibson Cloning
  Sequencing primers: 5′ 5'-ttctcaagcctcagacagtgg-3'
Terms and licenses: Academic/Nonprofit Terms; Industry Terms: Not Available to Industry
Depositor comments: 5' cloning site: BamHI (not destroyed), 3' cloning site: BamHI (not destroyed).
How to cite: EF1a_FOXA1_P2A_Hygro_Barcode was a gift from Prashant Mali (Addgene plasmid # 120438 ; http://n2t.net/addgene:120438 ; RRID:Addgene_120438)
