[The description below was written by a language model from this plasmid's Addgene catalogue record and the feature table of its GenBank file.]
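Description:
EF1a_FOXA1_P2A_Hygro_Barcode is a 10.9 kb lentiviral transfer plasmid for constitutive expression of human FOXA1 (also known as HNF3A) in mammalian cells; the parental backbone is not named in the record. In bacteria it is maintained through a high-copy ColE1/pUC-type origin and ampicillin resistance (AmpR), and it also carries an f1 origin. Outside the viral region the backbone holds an SV40 promoter/origin and EM7 promoter driving a bleomycin/Zeocin resistance gene with an SV40 poly(A) signal.

The viral genome is transcribed from a CMV enhancer/promoter fused to a truncated HIV-1 5' LTR, followed by the Psi packaging signal, the Rev response element and the cPPT/CTS, which support packaging, nuclear export of the genomic RNA and efficient transduction. Downstream, the EF-1-alpha promoter with its intron A drives a single transcript. The 1416 bp FOXA1 coding sequence is not itself annotated in the feature table, but it fits the unannotated gap between a short T7 promoter and the P2A peptide, which links it in frame to the hygromycin resistance gene. Ribosome skipping at P2A yields separate FOXA1 and HygR proteins, so hygromycin selection enriches for expressing cells. A loxP site and a second truncated LTR follow the cassette, with a bGH poly(A) signal beyond it. The barcode is likewise not annotated; the record states only that it allows the transcript to be detected in single-cell RNA-seq.

The associated publication describes pooled overexpression screens of cellular reprogramming with paired fitness and single-cell RNA-seq readouts, where the barcode identifies which factor each cell received.
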