LOCUS       Exported 10922 bp ds-DNA circular SYN 12-MAY-2021
DEFINITION  Barcoded lentiviral vector to express FOXA1 in mammalian cells under
            control of EF1a promoter. Barcoded for transcript detection in
            single cell RNA-seq..
ACCESSION   .
VERSION     .
KEYWORDS    EF1a_FOXA1_P2A_Hygro_Barcode
SOURCE      synthetic DNA construct
  ORGANISM  synthetic DNA construct
REFERENCE   1 (bases 1 to 10922)
  AUTHORS   Parekh U, Wu Y, Zhao D, Worlikar A, Shah N, Zhang K, Mali P
  TITLE     Mapping Cellular Reprogramming via Pooled Overexpression Screens
            with Paired Fitness and Single-Cell RNA-Sequencing Readout.
  JOURNAL   Cell Syst. 2018 Nov 12. pii: S2405-4712(18)30433-2. doi:
            10.1016/j.cels.2018.10.008.
  PUBMED    30448000
REFERENCE   2 (bases 1 to 10922)
  AUTHORS   .
  TITLE     Direct Submission
  JOURNAL   Exported May 12, 2021 from SnapGene Server 1.1.58
            http://www.snapgene.com
FEATURES             Location/Qualifiers
     source          1..10922
                     /organism="synthetic DNA construct"
                     /mol_type="other DNA"
     primer_bind     complement(46..65)
                     /label=pRS-marker
                     /note="pRS vectors, use to sequence yeast selectable
                     marker"
     enhancer        237..616
                     /label=CMV enhancer
                     /note="human cytomegalovirus immediate early enhancer"
     promoter        618..816
                     /label=CMV promoter
                     /note="human cytomegalovirus (CMV) immediate early
                     promoter"
     primer_bind     771..791
                     /label=CMV-F
                     /note="Human CMV immediate early promoter, forward primer"
     LTR             834..1014
                     /label=5' LTR (truncated)
                     /note="truncated 5' long terminal repeat (LTR) from HIV-1"
     misc_feature    1061..1186
                     /label=HIV-1 Psi
                     /note="packaging signal of human immunodeficiency virus
                     type 1"
     misc_feature    1679..1912
                     /label=RRE
                     /note="The Rev response element (RRE) of HIV-1 allows for
                     Rev-dependent mRNA export from the nucleus to the
                     cytoplasm."
     CDS             2097..2141
                     /codon_start=1
                     /product="antigenic peptide corresponding to amino acids
                     655 to 669 of the HIV envelope protein gp41 (Lutje Hulsik
                     et al., 2013)"
                     /label=gp41 peptide
                     /note="recognized by the 2H10 single-chain llama nanobody"
                     /translation="KNEQELLELDKWASL"
     misc_feature    2439..2556
                     /label=cPPT/CTS
                     /note="central polypurine tract and central termination
                     sequence of HIV-1"
     promoter        2692..3870
                     /label=EF-1-alpha promoter
                     /note="strong constitutive promoter for human elongation
                     factor EF-1-alpha"
     intron          2923..3861
                     /label=EF-1-alpha intron A
                     /note="intron upstream of the start codon of human
                     EF-1-alpha"
     primer_bind     3818..3838
                     /label=EF1a-F
                     /note="Human elongation factor-1a promoter, forward primer"
     primer_bind     3887..3906
                     /label=T7
                     /note="T7 promoter, forward primer"
     promoter        3887..3905
                     /label=T7 promoter
                     /note="promoter for bacteriophage T7 RNA polymerase"
     CDS             5394..5450
                     /codon_start=1
                     /product="2A peptide from porcine teschovirus-1
                     polyprotein"
                     /label=P2A
                     /note="Eukaryotic ribosomes fail to insert a peptide bond
                     between the Gly and Pro residues, yielding separate
                     polypeptides."
                     /translation="ATNFSLLKQAGDVEENPGP"
     CDS             5451..6476
                     /codon_start=1
                     /gene="aph(4)-Ia"
                     /product="aminoglycoside phosphotransferase from E. coli"
                     /label=HygR
                     /note="confers resistance to hygromycin"
                     /translation="MKKPELTATSVEKFLIEKFDSVSDLMQLSEGEESRAFSFDVGGRG
                     YVLRVNSCADGFYKDRYVYRHFASAALPIPEVLDIGEFSESLTYCISRRAQGVTLQDLP
                     ETELPAVLQPVAEAMDAIAAADLSQTSGFGPFGPQGIGQYTTWRDFICAIADPHVYHWQ
                     TVMDDTVSASVAQALDELMLWAEDCPEVRHLVHADFGSNNVLTDNGRITAVIDWSEAMF
                     GDSQYEVANIFFWRPWLACMEQQTRYFERRHPELAGSPRLRAYMLRIGLDQLYQSLVDG
                     NFDDAAWAQGRCDAIVRSGAGTVGRTQIARRSAAVWTDGCVEVLADSGNRRPSTRPRAK
                     E"
     protein_bind    6668..6701
                     /label=loxP
                     /bound_moiety="Cre recombinase"
                     /note="Cre-mediated recombination occurs in the 8-bp core
                     sequence (GCATACAT)."
     LTR             6726..6906
                     /label=5' LTR (truncated)
                     /note="truncated 5' long terminal repeat (LTR) from HIV-1"
     primer_bind     complement(6932..6949)
                     /label=BGH-rev
                     /note="Bovine growth hormone terminator, reverse primer.
                     Also called BGH reverse"
     polyA_signal    6938..7162
                     /label=bGH poly(A) signal
                     /note="bovine growth hormone polyadenylation signal"
     rep_origin      7208..7636
                     /direction=RIGHT
                     /label=f1 ori
                     /note="f1 bacteriophage origin of replication; arrow
                     indicates direction of (+) strand synthesis"
     primer_bind     complement(7295..7314)
                     /label=F1ori-R
                     /note="F1 origin, reverse primer"
     primer_bind     7505..7526
                     /label=F1ori-F
                     /note="F1 origin, forward primer"
     primer_bind     complement(7645..7665)
                     /label=pBABE 3'
                     /note="SV40 enhancer, reverse primer for pBABE vectors"
     promoter        7650..7979
                     /label=SV40 promoter
                     /note="SV40 enhancer and early promoter"
     rep_origin      7830..7965
                     /label=SV40 ori
                     /note="SV40 origin of replication"
     primer_bind     7892..7911
                     /label=SV40pro-F
                     /note="SV40 promoter/origin, forward primer"
     promoter        8027..8074
                     /label=EM7 promoter
                     /note="synthetic bacterial promoter "
     CDS             8093..8467
                     /codon_start=1
                     /gene="Sh ble from Streptoalloteichus hindustanus"
                     /product="antibiotic-binding protein"
                     /label=BleoR
                     /note="confers resistance to bleomycin, phleomycin, and
                     Zeocin(TM)"
                     /translation="MAKLTSAVPVLTARDVAGAVEFWTDRLGFSRDFVEDDFAGVVRDD
                     VTLFISAVQDQVVPDNTLAWVWVRGLDELYAEWSEVVSTNFRDASGPAMTEIGEQPWGR
                     EFALRDPAGNCVHFVAEEQD"
     polyA_signal    8597..8718
                     /label=SV40 poly(A) signal
                     /note="SV40 polyadenylation signal"
     primer_bind     complement(8634..8653)
                     /label=SV40pA-R
                     /note="SV40 polyA, reverse primer"
     primer_bind     8688..8707
                     /label=EBV-rev
                     /note="SV40 polyA terminator, reverse primer"
     primer_bind     complement(8767..8783)
                     /label=M13 rev
                     /note="common sequencing primer, one of multiple similar
                     variants"
     primer_bind     complement(8767..8783)
                     /label=M13 Reverse
                     /note="In lacZ gene. Also called M13-rev"
     primer_bind     complement(8780..8802)
                     /label=M13/pUC Reverse
                     /note="In lacZ gene"
     protein_bind    8791..8807
                     /label=lac operator
                     /bound_moiety="lac repressor encoded by lacI"
                     /note="The lac repressor binds to the lac operator to
                     inhibit transcription in E. coli. This inhibition can be
                     relieved by adding lactose or
                     isopropyl-beta-D-thiogalactopyranoside (IPTG)."
     promoter        complement(8815..8845)
                     /label=lac promoter
                     /note="promoter for the E. coli lac operon"
     protein_bind    8860..8881
                     /label=CAP binding site
                     /bound_moiety="E. coli catabolite activator protein"
                     /note="CAP binding activates transcription in the presence
                     of cAMP."
     primer_bind     complement(8998..9015)
                     /label=L4440
                     /note="L4440 vector, forward primer"
     rep_origin      complement(9169..9757)
                     /direction=LEFT
                     /label=ori
                     /note="high-copy-number ColE1/pMB1/pBR322/pUC origin of
                     replication"
     primer_bind     complement(9249..9268)
                     /label=pBR322ori-F
                     /note="pBR322 origin, forward primer"
     CDS             complement(9928..10788)
                     /codon_start=1
                     /gene="bla"
                     /product="beta-lactamase"
                     /label=AmpR
                     /note="confers resistance to ampicillin, carbenicillin, and
                     related antibiotics"
                     /translation="MSIQHFRVALIPFFAAFCLPVFAHPETLVKVKDAEDQLGARVGYI
                     ELDLNSGKILESFRPEERFPMMSTFKVLLCGAVLSRIDAGQEQLGRRIHYSQNDLVEYS
                     PVTEKHLTDGMTVRELCSAAITMSDNTAANLLLTTIGGPKELTAFLHNMGDHVTRLDRW
                     EPELNEAIPNDERDTTMPVAMATTLRKLLTGELLTLASRQQLIDWMEADKVAGPLLRSA
                     LPAGWFIADKSGAGERGSRGIIAALGPDGKPSRIVVIYTTGSQATMDERNRQIAEIGAS
                     LIKHW"
     primer_bind     10551..10570
                     /label=Amp-R
                     /note="Ampicillin resistance gene, reverse primer"
     promoter        complement(10789..10893)
                     /gene="bla"
                     /label=AmpR promoter
ORIGIN
        1 tcgacggatc gggagatctc ccgatcccct atggtgcact ctcagtacaa tctgctctga
       61 tgccgcatag ttaagccagt atctgctccc tgcttgtgtg ttggaggtcg ctgagtagtg
      121 cgcgagcaaa atttaagcta caacaaggca aggcttgacc gacaattgca tgaagaatct
      181 gcttagggtt aggcgttttg cgctgcttcg cgatgtacgg gccagatata cgcgttgaca
      241 ttgattattg actagttatt aatagtaatc aattacgggg tcattagttc atagcccata
      301 tatggagttc cgcgttacat aacttacggt aaatggcccg cctggctgac cgcccaacga
      361 cccccgccca ttgacgtcaa taatgacgta tgttcccata gtaacgccaa tagggacttt
      421 ccattgacgt caatgggtgg agtatttacg gtaaactgcc cacttggcag tacatcaagt
      481 gtatcatatg ccaagtacgc cccctattga cgtcaatgac ggtaaatggc ccgcctggca
      541 ttatgcccag tacatgacct tatgggactt tcctacttgg cagtacatct acgtattagt
      601 catcgctatt accatggtga tgcggttttg gcagtacatc aatgggcgtg gatagcggtt
      661 tgactcacgg ggatttccaa gtctccaccc cattgacgtc aatgggagtt tgttttggca
      721 ccaaaatcaa cgggactttc caaaatgtcg taacaactcc gccccattga cgcaaatggg
      781 cggtaggcgt gtacggtggg aggtctatat aagcagcgcg ttttgcctgt actgggtctc
      841 tctggttaga ccagatctga gcctgggagc tctctggcta actagggaac ccactgctta
      901 agcctcaata aagcttgcct tgagtgcttc aagtagtgtg tgcccgtctg ttgtgtgact
      961 ctggtaacta gagatccctc agaccctttt agtcagtgtg gaaaatctct agcagtggcg
     1021 cccgaacagg gacttgaaag cgaaagggaa accagaggag ctctctcgac gcaggactcg
     1081 gcttgctgaa gcgcgcacgg caagaggcga ggggcggcga ctggtgagta cgccaaaaat
     1141 tttgactagc ggaggctaga aggagagaga tgggtgcgag agcgtcagta ttaagcgggg
     1201 gagaattaga tcgcgatggg aaaaaattcg gttaaggcca gggggaaaga aaaaatataa
     1261 attaaaacat atagtatggg caagcaggga gctagaacga ttcgcagtta atcctggcct
     1321 gttagaaaca tcagaaggct gtagacaaat actgggacag ctacaaccat cccttcagac
     1381 aggatcagaa gaacttagat cattatataa tacagtagca accctctatt gtgtgcatca
     1441 aaggatagag ataaaagaca ccaaggaagc tttagacaag atagaggaag agcaaaacaa
     1501 aagtaagacc accgcacagc aagcggccgc tgatcttcag acctggagga ggagatatga
     1561 gggacaattg gagaagtgaa ttatataaat ataaagtagt aaaaattgaa ccattaggag
     1621 tagcacccac caaggcaaag agaagagtgg tgcagagaga aaaaagagca gtgggaatag
     1681 gagctttgtt ccttgggttc ttgggagcag caggaagcac tatgggcgca gcgtcaatga
     1741 cgctgacggt acaggccaga caattattgt ctggtatagt gcagcagcag aacaatttgc
     1801 tgagggctat tgaggcgcaa cagcatctgt tgcaactcac agtctggggc atcaagcagc
     1861 tccaggcaag aatcctggct gtggaaagat acctaaagga tcaacagctc ctggggattt
     1921 ggggttgctc tggaaaactc atttgcacca ctgctgtgcc ttggaatgct agttggagta
     1981 ataaatctct ggaacagatt tggaatcaca cgacctggat ggagtgggac agagaaatta
     2041 acaattacac aagcttaata cactccttaa ttgaagaatc gcaaaaccag caagaaaaga
     2101 atgaacaaga attattggaa ttagataaat gggcaagttt gtggaattgg tttaacataa
     2161 caaattggct gtggtatata aaattattca taatgatagt aggaggcttg gtaggtttaa
     2221 gaatagtttt tgctgtactt tctatagtga atagagttag gcagggatat tcaccattat
     2281 cgtttcagac ccacctccca accccgaggg gacccgacag gcccgaagga atagaagaag
     2341 aaggtggaga gagagacaga gacagatcca ttcgattagt gaacggatcg gcactgcgtg
     2401 cgccaattct gcagacaaat ggcagtattc atccacaatt ttaaaagaaa aggggggatt
     2461 ggggggtaca gtgcagggga aagaatagta gacataatag caacagacat acaaactaaa
     2521 gaattacaaa aacaaattac aaaaattcaa aattttcggg tttattacag ggacagcaga
     2581 gatccagttt ggttaattaa tcgataagct ttgcaaagat ggataaagtt ttaaacagag
     2641 aggaatcttt gcagctaatg gaccttctag gtcttgaaag gagtgggaat tggctccggt
     2701 gcccgtcagt gggcagagcg cacatcgccc acagtccccg agaagttggg gggaggggtc
     2761 ggcaattgaa ccggtgccta gagaaggtgg cgcggggtaa actgggaaag tgatgtcgtg
     2821 tactggctcc gcctttttcc cgagggtggg ggagaaccgt atataagtgc agtagtcgcc
     2881 gtgaacgttc tttttcgcaa cgggtttgcc gccagaacac aggtaagtgc cgtgtgtggt
     2941 tcccgcgggc ctggcctctt tacgggttat ggcccttgcg tgccttgaat tacttccacc
     3001 tggctgcagt acgtgattct tgatcccgag cttcgggttg gaagtgggtg ggagagttcg
     3061 aggccttgcg cttaaggagc cccttcgcct cgtgcttgag ttgaggcctg gcctgggcgc
     3121 tggggccgcc gcgtgcgaat ctggtggcac cttcgcgcct gtctcgctgc tttcgataag
     3181 tctctagcca tttaaaattt ttgatgacct gctgcgacgc tttttttctg gcaagatagt
     3241 cttgtaaatg cgggccaaga tctgcacact ggtatttcgg tttttggggc cgcgggcggc
     3301 gacggggccc gtgcgtccca gcgcacatgt tcggcgaggc ggggcctgcg agcgcggcca
     3361 ccgagaatcg gacgggggta gtctcaagct ggccggcctg ctctggtgcc tggcctcgcg
     3421 ccgccgtgta tcgccccgcc ctgggcggca aggctggccc ggtcggcacc agttgcgtga
     3481 gcggaaagat ggccgcttcc cggccctgct gcagggagct caaaatggag gacgcggcgc
     3541 tcgggagagc gggcgggtga gtcacccaca caaaggaaaa gggcctttcc gtcctcagcc
     3601 gtcgcttcat gtgactccac ggagtaccgg gcgccgtcca ggcacctcga ttagttctcg
     3661 agcttttgga gtacgtcgtc tttaggttgg ggggaggggt tttatgcgat ggagtttccc
     3721 cacactgagt gggtggagac tgaagttagg ccagcttggc acttgatgta attctccttg
     3781 gaatttgccc tttttgagtt tggatcttgg ttcattctca agcctcagac agtggttcaa
     3841 agtttttttc ttccatttca ggtgtcgtga ggaattagct tggtactaat acgactcact
     3901 atagggagac ccaagctggc taggtaagct tgatatcgaa ttcctgcagc ccgggggatc
     3961 ccgccaccat gttgggcacc gtgaagatgg aggggcatga gacaagcgac tggaattcct
     4021 actacgcgga tacccaagaa gcgtattctt cagttcccgt aagcaatatg aactccggat
     4081 tggggagcat gaatagtatg aacacgtata tgacaatgaa tacgatgacc accagcggca
     4141 acatgacacc ggcctccttt aatatgtcat atgcgaaccc tggtcttggc gctggcctct
     4201 caccaggtgc ggtcgctgga atgcccgggg ggagcgccgg agcgatgaac tccatgaccg
     4261 ctgcgggcgt gacggccatg ggtacggccc tgtcacccag tggaatggga gctatggggg
     4321 cccagcaagc cgcctcaatg aatggattgg ggccctatgc cgcggcgatg aatccctgca
     4381 tgtcccctat ggcttatgcc cccagcaatt tgggtcgcag tagagccggc ggtggtggcg
     4441 atgccaaaac cttcaagcga agttatcctc atgcgaagcc tccttattca tatatatcct
     4501 tgattacgat ggcgatacag caggccccgt ctaagatgct gactctgagt gagatatacc
     4561 agtggatcat ggaccttttt ccttactacc ggcaaaacca acagagatgg caaaactcaa
     4621 tacgccatag cctttccttc aatgattgct ttgtcaaagt cgctcggagc cctgacaagc
     4681 ccggtaaagg gtcctattgg acccttcatc cagatagcgg caatatgttc gagaatggtt
     4741 gttatcttag acggcagaaa cgattcaaat gtgagaaaca gccaggtgcc ggcggtggtg
     4801 gcggcagcgg ttcaggcgga agtggtgcca agggtgggcc tgagtctaga aaagacccca
     4861 gcggagcaag caatccaagc gcggactctc ccctgcaccg cggtgttcat ggtaagacag
     4921 gtcagcttga gggggcgcct gctccaggcc cggctgcgtc accgcaaaca ctggaccata
     4981 gtggagctac agcgaccgga ggtgcttcag aactcaagac gcctgcgtcc tccactgcgc
     5041 ctccgatctc cagtggtccc ggtgcacttg cctctgttcc tgcatctcat ccagcacacg
     5101 gactcgcgcc gcacgagtcc cagctccatt tgaaagggga cccacactac agctttaacc
     5161 acccattctc tattaacaat ttgatgtcat cctcagaaca gcagcataaa ctcgacttca
     5221 aagcctatga acaggccctg cagtattctc catatggctc tacacttcct gcttctcttc
     5281 cattggggtc tgcaagtgtg acaacgcgct ccccaatcga gccaagtgcc ctcgagcctg
     5341 cttattatca aggagtatat tcccgaccag ttttgaatac aagtggatcc ggcgcaacaa
     5401 acttctctct gctgaaacaa gccggagatg tcgaagagaa tcctggaccg atgaaaaagc
     5461 ctgaactcac cgcgacgtct gtcgagaagt ttctgatcga aaagttcgac agcgtctccg
     5521 acctgatgca gctctcggag ggcgaagaat ctcgtgcttt cagcttcgat gtaggagggc
     5581 gtggatatgt cctgcgggta aatagctgcg ccgatggttt ctacaaagat cgttatgttt
     5641 atcggcactt tgcatcggcc gcgctcccga ttccggaagt gcttgacatt ggggaattca
     5701 gcgagagcct gacctattgc atctcccgcc gtgcacaggg tgtcacgttg caagacctgc
     5761 ctgaaaccga actgcccgct gttctgcagc cggtcgcgga ggccatggat gcgatcgctg
     5821 cggccgatct tagccagacg agcgggttcg gcccattcgg accgcaagga atcggtcaat
     5881 acactacatg gcgtgatttc atatgcgcga ttgctgatcc ccatgtgtat cactggcaaa
     5941 ctgtgatgga cgacaccgtc agtgcgtccg tcgcgcaggc tctcgatgag ctgatgcttt
     6001 gggccgagga ctgccccgaa gtccggcacc tcgtgcacgc ggatttcggc tccaacaatg
     6061 tcctgacgga caatggccgc ataacagcgg tcattgactg gagcgaggcg atgttcgggg
     6121 attcccaata cgaggtcgcc aacatcttct tctggaggcc gtggttggct tgtatggagc
     6181 agcagacgcg ctacttcgag cggaggcatc cggagcttgc aggatcgccg cggctccggg
     6241 cgtatatgct ccgcattggt cttgaccaac tctatcagag cttggttgac ggcaatttcg
     6301 atgatgcagc ttgggcgcag ggtcgatgcg acgcaatcgt ccgatccgga gccgggactg
     6361 tcgggcgtac acaaatcgcc cgcagaagcg cggccgtctg gaccgatggc tgtgtagaag
     6421 tactcgccga tagtggaaac cgacgcccca gcactcgtcc gagggcaaag gaataagttg
     6481 gaactatttc ctggctgtta cgcggttttt tgaagcgccc cttactactg acgggcttgt
     6541 taaacagtga accgcccgcc ccacgacccg cagcgcccga ccgaaaggag cgcacgaccc
     6601 catgcatcga acaaaagaaa aggggggact ggaagggcta attcactccc aacgaagaca
     6661 agatatcata acttcgtata gcatacatta tacgaagtta tcggctagct ggtccggact
     6721 gtactgggtc tctctggtta gaccagatct gagcctggga gctctctggc taactaggga
     6781 acccactgct taagcctcaa taaagcttgc cttgagtgct tcaagtagtg tgtgcccgtc
     6841 tgttgtgtga ctctggtaac tagagatccc tcagaccctt ttagtcagtg tggaaaatct
     6901 ctagcagggc ccgtttaaac ccgctgatca gcctcgactg tgccttctag ttgccagcca
     6961 tctgttgttt gcccctcccc cgtgccttcc ttgaccctgg aaggtgccac tcccactgtc
     7021 ctttcctaat aaaatgagga aattgcatcg cattgtctga gtaggtgtca ttctattctg
     7081 gggggtgggg tggggcagga cagcaagggg gaggattggg aagacaatag caggcatgct
     7141 ggggatgcgg tgggctctat ggcttctgag gcggaaagaa ccagctgggg ctctaggggg
     7201 tatccccnnn nnnnnnnnnn nnnnnnnnnn nnnnnnnnnn nnnnnnnnnn nnnnnnnnnn
     7261 nnnnnnnnnn nnnnnnnnnn nnnnnnnnnn nnnnnnnnnn nnnnnnnnnn nnnnnnnnnn
     7321 nnnnnnnnnn ncnnnnnnnn nnnnnnnnnn nnnnnnnnnn nnnnnnnnnn nnnnnnnnnn
     7381 nnnnnnnnnn nnnnnnnnnn nnnnnnnnnn nnnnnnnnnn nnnannnnnn nnnnnnnnnn
     7441 nnnnnnnnnn nnnnnnnnnn nnnnnnnnnn nnncctttga cgttggagtc cacgttcttt
     7501 aatagtggac tcttgttcca aactggaaca acactcaacc ctatctcggt ctattctttt
     7561 gatttataag ggattttgcc gatttcggcc tattggttaa aaaatgagct gatttaacaa
     7621 aaatttaacg cgaattaatt ctgtggaatg tgtgtcagtt agggtgtgga aagtccccag
     7681 gctccccagc aggcagaagt atgcaaagca tgcatctcaa ttagtcagca accaggtgtg
     7741 gaaagtcccc aggctcccca gcaggcagaa gtatgcaaag catgcatctc aattagtcag
     7801 caaccatagt cccgccccta actccgccca tcccgcccct aactccgccc agttccgccc
     7861 attctccgcc ccatggctga ctaatttttt ttatttatgc agaggccgag gccgcctctg
     7921 cctctgagct attccagaag tagtgaggag gcttttttgg aggcctaggc ttttgcaaaa
     7981 agctcccggg agcttgtata tccattttcg gatctgatca gcacgtgttg acaattaatc
     8041 atcggcatag tatatcggca tagtataata cgacaaggtg aggaactaaa ccatggccaa
     8101 gttgaccagt gccgttccgg tgctcaccgc gcgcgacgtc gccggagcgg tcgagttctg
     8161 gaccgaccgg ctcgggttct cccgggactt cgtggaggac gacttcgccg gtgtggtccg
     8221 ggacgacgtg accctgttca tcagcgcggt ccaggaccag gtggtgccgg acaacaccct
     8281 ggcctgggtg tgggtgcgcg gcctggacga gctgtacgcc gagtggtcgg aggtcgtgtc
     8341 cacgaacttc cgggacgcct ccgggccggc catgaccgag atcggcgagc agccgtgggg
     8401 gcgggagttc gccctgcgcg acccggccgg caactgcgtg cacttcgtgg ccgaggagca
     8461 ggactgacac gtgctacgag atttcgattc caccgccgcc ttctatgaaa ggttgggctt
     8521 cggaatcgtt ttccgggacg ccggctggat gatcctccag cgcggggatc tcatgctgga
     8581 gttcttcgcc caccccaact tgtttattgc agcttataat ggttacaaat aaagcaatag
     8641 catcacaaat ttcacaaata aagcattttt ttcactgcat tctagttgtg gtttgtccaa
     8701 actcatcaat gtatcttatc atgtctgtat accgtcgacc tctagctaga gcttggcgta
     8761 atcatggtca tagctgtttc ctgtgtgaaa ttgttatccg ctcacaattc cacacaacat
     8821 acgagccgga agcataaagt gtaaagcctg gggtgcctaa tgagtgagct aactcacatt
     8881 aattgcgttg cgctcactgc ccgctttcca gtcgggaaac ctgtcgtgcc agctgcatta
     8941 atgaatcggc caacgcgcgg ggagaggcgg tttgcgtatt gggcgctctt ccgcttcctc
     9001 gctcactgac tcgctgcgct cggtcgttcg gctgcggcga gcggtatcag ctcactcaaa
     9061 ggcggtaata cggttatcca cagaatcagg ggataacgca ggaaagaaca tgtgagcaaa
     9121 aggccagcaa aaggccagga accgtaaaaa ggccgcgttg ctggcgtttt tccataggct
     9181 ccgcccccct gacgagcatc acaaaaatcg acgctcaagt cagaggtggc gaaacccgac
     9241 aggactataa agataccagg cgtttccccc tggaagctcc ctcgtgcgct ctcctgttcc
     9301 gaccctgccg cttaccggat acctgtccgc ctttctccct tcgggaagcg tggcgctttc
     9361 tcatagctca cgctgtaggt atctcagttc ggtgtaggtc gttcgctcca agctgggctg
     9421 tgtgcacgaa ccccccgttc agcccgaccg ctgcgcctta tccggtaact atcgtcttga
     9481 gtccaacccg gtaagacacg acttatcgcc actggcagca gccactggta acaggattag
     9541 cagagcgagg tatgtaggcg gtgctacaga gttcttgaag tggtggccta actacggcta
     9601 cactagaaga acagtatttg gtatctgcgc tctgctgaag ccagttacct tcggaaaaag
     9661 agttggtagc tcttgatccg gcaaacaaac caccgctggt agcggtggtt tttttgtttg
     9721 caagcagcag attacgcgca gaaaaaaagg atctcaagaa gatcctttga tcttttctac
     9781 ggggtctgac gctcagtgga acgaaaactc acgttaaggg attttggtca tgagattatc
     9841 aaaaaggatc ttcacctaga tccttttaaa ttaaaaatga agttttaaat caatctaaag
     9901 tatatatgag taaacttggt ctgacagtta ccaatgctta atcagtgagg cacctatctc
     9961 agcgatctgt ctatttcgtt catccatagt tgcctgactc cccgtcgtgt agataactac
    10021 gatacgggag ggcttaccat ctggccccag tgctgcaatg ataccgcgag acccacgctc
    10081 accggctcca gatttatcag caataaacca gccagccgga agggccgagc gcagaagtgg
    10141 tcctgcaact ttatccgcct ccatccagtc tattaattgt tgccgggaag ctagagtaag
    10201 tagttcgcca gttaatagtt tgcgcaacgt tgttgccatt gctacaggca tcgtggtgtc
    10261 acgctcgtcg tttggtatgg cttcattcag ctccggttcc caacgatcaa ggcgagttac
    10321 atgatccccc atgttgtgca aaaaagcggt tagctccttc ggtcctccga tcgttgtcag
    10381 aagtaagttg gccgcagtgt tatcactcat ggttatggca gcactgcata attctcttac
    10441 tgtcatgcca tccgtaagat gcttttctgt gactggtgag tactcaacca agtcattctg
    10501 agaatagtgt atgcggcgac cgagttgctc ttgcccggcg tcaatacggg ataataccgc
    10561 gccacatagc agaactttaa aagtgctcat cattggaaaa cgttcttcgg ggcgaaaact
    10621 ctcaaggatc ttaccgctgt tgagatccag ttcgatgtaa cccactcgtg cacccaactg
    10681 atcttcagca tcttttactt tcaccagcgt ttctgggtga gcaaaaacag gaaggcaaaa
    10741 tgccgcaaaa aagggaataa gggcgacacg gaaatgttga atactcatac tcttcctttt
    10801 tcaatattat tgaagcattt atcagggtta ttgtctcatg agcggataca tatttgaatg
    10861 tatttagaaa aataaacaaa taggggttcc gcgcacattt ccccgaaaag tgccacctga
    10921 cg
//
