>Addgene plasmid #120438 | EF1a_FOXA1_P2A_Hygro_Barcode | depositor partial sequence | sequence record 228682 | FOXA1 gene
ATGTTGGGCACCGTGAAGATGGAGGGGCATGAGACAAGCGACTGGAATTCCTACTACGCGGATACCCAAG
AAGCGTATTCTTCAGTTCCCGTAAGCAATATGAACTCCGGATTGGGGAGCATGAATAGTATGAACACGTA
TATGACAATGAATACGATGACCACCAGCGGCAACATGACACCGGCCTCCTTTAATATGTCATATGCGAAC
CCTGGTCTTGGCGCTGGCCTCTCACCAGGTGCGGTCGCTGGAATGCCCGGGGGGAGCGCCGGAGCGATGA
ACTCCATGACCGCTGCGGGCGTGACGGCCATGGGTACGGCCCTGTCACCCAGTGGAATGGGAGCTATGGG
GGCCCAGCAAGCCGCCTCAATGAATGGATTGGGGCCCTATGCCGCGGCGATGAATCCCTGCATGTCCCCT
ATGGCTTATGCCCCCAGCAATTTGGGTCGCAGTAGAGCCGGCGGTGGTGGCGATGCCAAAACCTTCAAGC
GAAGTTATCCTCATGCGAAGCCTCCTTATTCATATATATCCTTGATTACGATGGCGATACAGCAGGCCCC
GTCTAAGATGCTGACTCTGAGTGAGATATACCAGTGGATCATGGACCTTTTTCCTTACTACCGGCAAAAC
CAACAGAGATGGCAAAACTCAATACGCCATAGCCTTTCCTTCAATGATTGCTTTGTCAAAGTCGCTCGGA
GCCCTGACAAGCCCGGTAAAGGGTCCTATTGGACCCTTCATCCAGATAGCGGCAATATGTTCGAGAATGG
TTGTTATCTTAGACGGCAGAAACGATTCAAATGTGAGAAACAGCCAGGTGCCGGCGGTGGTGGCGGCAGC
GGTTCAGGCGGAAGTGGTGCCAAGGGTGGGCCTGAGTCTAGAAAAGACCCCAGCGGAGCAAGCAATCCAA
GCGCGGACTCTCCCCTGCACCGCGGTGTTCATGGTAAGACAGGTCAGCTTGAGGGGGCGCCTGCTCCAGG
CCCGGCTGCGTCACCGCAAACACTGGACCATAGTGGAGCTACAGCGACCGGAGGTGCTTCAGAACTCAAG
ACGCCTGCGTCCTCCACTGCGCCTCCGATCTCCAGTGGTCCCGGTGCACTTGCCTCTGTTCCTGCATCTC
ATCCAGCACACGGACTCGCGCCGCACGAGTCCCAGCTCCATTTGAAAGGGGACCCACACTACAGCTTTAA
CCACCCATTCTCTATTAACAATTTGATGTCATCCTCAGAACAGCAGCATAAACTCGACTTCAAAGCCTAT
GAACAGGCCCTGCAGTATTCTCCATATGGCTCTACACTTCCTGCTTCTCTTCCATTGGGGTCTGCAAGTG
TGACAACGCGCTCCCCAATCGAGCCAAGTGCCCTCGAGCCTGCTTATTATCAAGGAGTATATTCCCGACC
AGTTTTGAATACAAGT
