>Addgene plasmid #120438 | EF1a_FOXA1_P2A_Hygro_Barcode | depositor partial sequence | sequence record 228683 | FOXA1 barcode
GTTTTTTGAAGCGCCCCTTA
